Addgene plasmid #41728: pCS2 Notch1 Full Length-6MT
Depositing lab: Raphael Kopan. Depositing organization: Washington University in Saint Louis. Publication: Notch-1 signalling requires ligand-induced proteolytic release of intracellular domain. Schroeter EH, Kisslinger JA, Kopan R. Nature. 1998 May 28;393(6683):382-6. 10.1038/30756 PubMed 9620803.
Backbone
  Vector backbone: pCS2+MT
  Backbone size w/o insert (bp): 4352
  Vector type: Mammalian Expression
Growth in bacteria
  Bacterial resistance: Ampicillin, 100 μg/mL
  Growth temperature: 37°C
  Growth strain: DH5alpha
  Copy number: High Copy
Gene/Insert
  Gene/Insert name: Notch-1 Full Length (alt names: Notch-1; Notch1; N1)
  Species: M. musculus (mouse)
  Mutation: L1997V; Contains murine Notch-1 protein up to amino acid 2184
  GenBank ID: AAM28905.1 AF508809_1
  Entrez Gene: Notch1 (a.k.a. 9930111A19Rik, Mis6, N1, Tan1, lin-12)
  Tag / fusion protein: 6xMyc (C terminal on insert)
  Cloning method: Unknown
  Sequencing primers: 5′ Sp6; 3′ EBV-rev
Resource information
  A portion of this plasmid was derived from a plasmid made by: Full length Notch-1 cDNA from Jeffrey S. Nye (Northwestern University School of Medicine, Chicago, IL)
Terms and licenses: Academic/Nonprofit Terms; Industry Terms: Not Available to Industry
Depositor comments: Alternate plasmid name: pCS2 NFL6MT pCS+ NFL contains the Notch-1 protein up to amino acid 2184 fused to a hexameric Myc tag at the carboxy terminus.
How to cite: pCS2 Notch1 Full Length-6MT was a gift from Raphael Kopan (Addgene plasmid # 41728 ; http://n2t.net/addgene:41728 ; RRID:Addgene_41728)
