[The description below was written by a language model from this plasmid's Addgene catalogue record and pLannotate feature annotations shown in this document.]
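Description:
pCS2 Notch1 Full Length-6MT (also called pCS2 NFL6MT) is a mammalian expression plasmid built on the pCS2+MT backbone that encodes mouse Notch1 fused at its carboxy terminus to six tandem Myc epitope tags. Despite the "full length" name, the record specifies that the coding region extends only to amino acid 2184 of murine Notch-1, so the extreme C-terminal portion of the native protein is replaced by the hexameric Myc tag. The insert also carries an L1997V substitution. In the sequenced record of about 11 kb, the Notch1 reading frame occupies roughly 6.5 kb and lies on the same strand as the simian cytomegalovirus IE94 enhancer/promoter that drives it. An SP6 promoter sits between the CMV promoter and the start of the gene, which allows in vitro synthesis of sense RNA. The six Myc repeats follow directly, and an SV40 polyadenylation signal lies beyond them to terminate the transcript. Partial T7 and T3 promoters flank the downstream end of the cassette.

The plasmid is propagated in E. coli at high copy from a ColE1/pUC-type origin with ampicillin selection through β-lactamase. It also carries an f1 origin and remnants of lac regulatory and lacZα sequences inherited from its pBluescript-derived backbone, which have no role in expression of the insert. No mammalian selection marker is annotated, so the construct is suited to transient expression. The associated publication concerns ligand-induced proteolytic release of the Notch-1 intracellular domain. The C-terminal Myc tag fits that use, since it allows detection of both the intact receptor and its intracellular cleavage products by immunoblotting or immunostaining.
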