Features (pLannotate 1.2.2; 22 found; start..end, strand, type, name):
     21..998     -  promoter       CMV IE94 promoter: enhancer/promoter region of simian cytomegalovirus major immediate early transcription unit IE94
   1005..1071    +  CDS            lacZα (fragment): LacZα fragment of β-galactosidase; lacZ fragment
   1076..1504    +  rep_origin     f1 ori (sequence partly withheld): f1 bacteriophage origin of replication; arrow indicates direction of (+) strand synthesis
   1557..1661    +  promoter       AmpR promoter: bla
   1662..2522    +  CDS            AmpR: β-lactamase; bla; confers resistance to ampicillin, carbenicillin, and related antibiotics
   2693..3281    +  rep_origin     ori: high-copy-number ColE1/pMB1/pBR322/pUC origin of replication
   3464..3556    +  CDS            lacI (fragment): lac repressor; lacI; The lac repressor binds to the lac operator to inhibit transcription in E. coli. This inhibition can be relieved by adding lactose or isopropyl-β-D-thiogalactopyranoside (IPTG).
   3569..3590    +  protein_bind   CAP binding site: CAP binding activates transcription in the presence of cAMP. E. coli catabolite activator protein
   3605..3635    +  promoter       lac promoter: promoter for the E. coli lac operon
   3639..3661    +  protein_bind   lac operator (fragment): The lac repressor binds to the lac operator to inhibit transcription in E. coli. This inhibition can be relieved by adding lactose or isopropyl-β-D-thiogalactopyranoside (IPTG). lac repressor encoded by lacI
   3704..3722    +  promoter       T3 promoter: promoter for bacteriophage T3 RNA polymerase
   3835..3969    +  polyA_signal   SV40 poly(A) signal: SV40 polyadenylation signal
   3974..3991    +  promoter       T7 promoter (fragment): promoter for bacteriophage T7 RNA polymerase
   4019..4048    -  CDS            Myc: Myc (human c-Myc proto-oncogene) epitope tag
   4082..4111    -  CDS            Myc: Myc (human c-Myc proto-oncogene) epitope tag
   4121..4150    -  CDS            Myc: Myc (human c-Myc proto-oncogene) epitope tag
   4160..4189    -  CDS            Myc: Myc (human c-Myc proto-oncogene) epitope tag
   4199..4228    -  CDS            Myc: Myc (human c-Myc proto-oncogene) epitope tag
   4238..4267    -  CDS            Myc: Myc (human c-Myc proto-oncogene) epitope tag
   4279..4298    +  misc_feature   MCS (fragment): pBluescript multiple cloning site
   4310..10861   -  CDS            Notch1 (fragment): NOTC1_MOUSE - Also known as Motch From Mus musculus (Mouse).
  11010..11028   -  promoter       SP6 promoter: promoter for bacteriophage SP6 RNA polymerase
>Addgene plasmid #41728 | pCS2 Notch1 Full Length-6MT | addgene full sequence | sequence record 133351 | Addgene NGS Result
CGTCCCCAGGCAGAATGGCGGTTCCCTAAACGAGCATTGCTTATATAGACCTCCCATTAGGCACGCCTAC
CGCCCATTTACGTCAATGGAACGCCCATTTGCGTCATTGCCCCTCCCCATTGACGTCAATGGGGATGTAC
TTGGCAGCCATCGCGGGCCATTTACCGCCATTGACGTCAATGGGAGTACTGCCAATGTACCCTGGCGTAC
TTCCAATAGTAATGTACTTGCCAAGTTACTATTAATAGATATTGATGTACTGCCAAGTGGGCCATTTACC
GTCATTGACGTCAATAGGGGGCGTGAGAACGGATATGAATGGGCAATGAGCCATCCCATTGACGTCAATG
GTGGGTGGTCCTATTGACGTCAATGGGCATTGAGCCAGGCGGGCCATTTACCGTAATTGACGTCAATGGG
GGAGGCGCCATATACGTCAATAGGACCGCCCATATGACGTCAATAGGAAAGACCATATATAGAGACCATT
GACGTCAATGGGGGAGTGGCTATGGGCGGTATTAGGAAGCCCCATATATGGTATATGGGACCGCCCATTG
GGAGGGGCTATCTACGTCAATAGGAAAACCCATATATGGAATACTATATGGCATAGGGCCAATACATAGT
ATTGAACCTGGCCAATAGCCATATTGGCATAGGGCCATATTGGATATTGCCTATATATTGATCCTGGCAT
ATAGCCAATATGGCCGCCATTATTGGCACCATGCCAATTCAATATGGCGGACTTGGCACAGGGCCAAGAC
CCCTCCTCAAACTTGGCACCGTGCCAAGTAGACCCCTCCCCAGTTGGCACAGTGCCAGGTCCGCCATATT
GAATTGGCATGGTGCCAAGTCCGCCATATTGAATTGGCTGGGGTCCAGATCCACCATATTGAATTGGCAC
GAGTCCATATACGCCATATTGAATTGGCACAGGTCCAGATCCACCATATTGAATTGGCATGAGTCCATAT
ACGCCATATTGAATTGGCGGTCGACTGGCGTAATAGCGAAGAGGCCCGCACCGATCGCCCTTCCCAACAG
TTGCGCAGCCTGAATGGCGAATGGG
[124 nt withheld, positions 1076-1199]
C
[91 nt withheld, positions 1201-1291]
A
[49 nt withheld, positions 1293-1341]
CCTTTGACGTTGGAGTCCACGTTCTTT
[37 nt withheld, positions 1369-1405]
ACCCTATCTCGGTCTATTCTTTTGATTTATAAGGGATTTTGCCGATTTCGGCCTATTGGTTAAAAAATGA
GCTGATTTAACAAAAATTTAACGCGAATTTTAACAAAATATTAACGCTTACAATTTAGGTGGCACTTTTC
GGGGAAATGTGCGCGGAACCCCTATTTGTTTATTTTTCTAAATACATTCAAATATGTATCCGCTCATGAG
ACAATAACCCTGATAAATGCTTCAATAATATTGAAAAAGGAAGAGTATGAGTATTCAACATTTCCGTGTC
GCCCTTATTCCCTTTTTTGCGGCATTTTGCCTTCCTGTTTTTGCTCACCCAGAAACGCTGGTGAAAGTAA
AAGATGCTGAAGATCAGTTGGGTGCACGAGTGGGTTACATCGAACTGGATCTCAACAGCGGTAAGATCCT
TGAGAGTTTTCGCCCCGAAGAACGTTTTCCAATGATGAGCACTTTTAAAGTTCTGCTATGTGGCGCGGTA
TTATCCCGTATTGACGCCGGGCAAGAGCAACTCGGTCGCCGCATACACTATTCTCAGAATGACTTGGTTG
AGTACTCACCAGTCACAGAAAAGCATCTTACGGATGGCATGACAGTAAGAGAATTATGCAGTGCTGCCAT
AACCATGAGTGATAACACTGCGGCCAACTTACTTCTGACAACGATCGGAGGACCGAAGGAGCTAACCGCT
TTTTTGCACAACATGGGGGATCATGTAACTCGCCTTGATCGTTGGGAACCGGAGCTGAATGAAGCCATAC
CAAACGACGAGCGTGACACCACGATGCCTGTAGCAATGGCAACAACGTTGCGCAAACTATTAACTGGCGA
ACTACTTACTCTAGCTTCCCGGCAACAATTAATAGACTGGATGGAGGCGGATAAAGTTGCAGGACCACTT
CTGCGCTCGGCCCTTCCGGCTGGCTGGTTTATTGCTGATAAATCTGGAGCCGGTGAGCGTGGGTCTCGCG
GTATCATTGCAGCACTGGGGCCAGATGGTAAGCCCTCCCGTATCGTAGTTATCTACACGACGGGGAGTCA
GGCAACTATGGATGAACGAAATAGACAGATCGCTGAGATAGGTGCCTCACTGATTAAGCATTGGTAACTG
TCAGACCAAGTTTACTCATATATACTTTAGATTGATTTAAAACTTCATTTTTAATTTAAAAGGATCTAGG
TGAAGATCCTTTTTGATAATCTCATGACCAAAATCCCTTAACGTGAGTTTTCGTTCCACTGAGCGTCAGA
CCCCGTAGAAAAGATCAAAGGATCTTCTTGAGATCCTTTTTTTCTGCGCGTAATCTGCTGCTTGCAAACA
AAAAAACCACCGCTACCAGCGGTGGTTTGTTTGCCGGATCAAGAGCTACCAACTCTTTTTCCGAAGGTAA
CTGGCTTCAGCAGAGCGCAGATACCAAATACTGTTCTTCTAGTGTAGCCGTAGTTAGGCCACCACTTCAA
GAACTCTGTAGCACCGCCTACATACCTCGCTCTGCTAATCCTGTTACCAGTGGCTGCTGCCAGTGGCGAT
AAGTCGTGTCTTACCGGGTTGGACTCAAGACGATAGTTACCGGATAAGGCGCAGCGGTCGGGCTGAACGG
GGGGTTCGTGCACACAGCCCAGCTTGGAGCGAACGACCTACACCGAACTGAGATACCTACAGCGTGAGCT
ATGAGAAAGCGCCACGCTTCCCGAAGGGAGAAAGGCGGACAGGTATCCGGTAAGCGGCAGGGTCGGAACA
GGAGAGCGCACGAGGGAGCTTCCAGGGGGAAACGCCTGGTATCTTTATAGTCCTGTCGGGTTTCGCCACC
TCTGACTTGAGCGTCGATTTTTGTGATGCTCGTCAGGGGGGCGGAGCCTATGGAAAAACGCCAGCAACGC
GGCCTTTTTACGGTTCCTGGCCTTTTGCTGGCCTTTTGCTCACATGTTCTTTCCTGCGTTATCCCCTGAT
TCTGTGGATAACCGTATTACCGCCTTTGAGTGAGCTGATACCGCTCGCCGCAGCCGAACGACCGAGCGCA
GCGAGTCAGTGAGCGAGGAAGCGGAAGAGCGCCCAATACGCAAACCGCCTCTCCCCGCGCGTTGGCCGAT
TCATTAATGCAGCTGGCACGACAGGTTTCCCGACTGGAAAGCGGGCAGTGAGCGCAACGCAATTAATGTG
AGTTAGCTCACTCATTAGGCACCCCAGGCTTTACACTTTATGCTCCCGGCTCGTATGTTGTGTGGAATTG
TGAGCGGATAACAATTTCACACAGGAAACAGCTATGACCATGATTACGCCAAGCGCGCAATTAACCCTCA
CTAAAGGGAACAAAAGCTGGGTACCGGGCCCAATGCATTGGCGCCGCGGCCGCGAATTAAAAAACCTCCC
ACACCTCCCCCTGAACCTGAAACATAAAATGAATGCAATTGTTGTTGTTAACTTGTTTATTGCAGCTTAT
AATGGTTACAAATAAAGCAATAGCATCACAAATTTCACAAATAAAGCATTTTTTTCACTGCATTCTAGTT
GTGGTTTGTCCAAACTCATCAATGTATCTTATCATGTCTGGATCTACGTAATACGACTCACTATAGTTCT
AGAGGCTCGAGAGGCCTTGAATTCAAGTCCTCTTCAGAAATGAGCTTTTGCTCCATGGTGAGGTCGCCCA
AGCTCTCCATTTCATTCAAGTCCTCTTCAGAAATGAGCTTTTGCTCCATTTCATTCAAGTCCTCTTCAGA
AATGAGCTTTTGCTCCATTTCATTCAAGTCCTCTTCAGAAATGAGCTTTTGCTCCATTTCATTCAAGTCC
TCTTCAGAAATGAGCTTTTGCTCCATTTCATTCAAGTCCTCTTCAGAAATGAGCTTTTGCTCCATAGCTT
TAAATCGATACCGTCGACCTCGATGACGCGTCATCGAGCTGTCCAACAGGCAGCCCTTGCCATCCTGGGA
CTTCTTCCTCCGTGCCTTGAGGTCCTTAGCTTCCTTGCTACCACAAGCCAGCCCTTTGGTGCTGGGCTTG
CGGGCCTTCTTGCCCTGTGTGGCAGACTTGAGATTGCCCAGGTAGCCATTGGGCGAGCAGAGTGTGGGAG
ACAGAGTGGGTGTGCCACCCAGGGCAGTGCCATGCAGCTGTGGGCTGCGCACCAGGTTGTACTCATCCAA
AAGCCGCACGATATCGTGGTGCATACGCTCCTGTGCGATGTCCCGCGGCAATCGGTCCATGTGATCCGTG
ATGTCCCGGTTGGCAAAGTGGTCCAGCAACACTTTGGCAGTCTCATAGCTGCCCTCACGGGCGGCCAGGA
ACAGGGGAGTCTCCTCCTTGTTGTTCTGCATGTCCTTGTTGGCTCCGTTCTTCAGGAGCACAACAGCAGC
ATCCACATTGTTCACCGCGGCCGCCCAATGCAAAGCCGACTTGCCTAGGTCATCCACGGCATTGACGTCA
GCATGTGAGTTGATGAGGTCCTCCAGCATGCCCTCCACGGCCAGGCGCGCAGCCAGGATCAGTGGAGTTG
TGCCATCATGCATTCGGGCATCCAGATCTGTGGCCCTGTTCCGGAGCAGGATCTGGAAGACACCCTGAGC
ATCTGCAGAAACTGCTGCATGTAACGGAGTACGGCCCATGTTGTCCTGGATGTTGGCATCTGCACTGGCC
TCCAGCAAGCGCTTTGCAGCATCTGAACGAGAGTATCGGGCAGCCAAGTGCAAGGCGGTCTCCCCGGTGC
GGTCTGTCTGGTTGTGCAAGCTGGCGCCCTGGTAGATGAAGTCAGAGATGACAGCAGGTGCATCTTCTTC
TTCTTCACTGTTGCCTGTCTCAAGGCCCCCTCCACTGCAGGAGGCAATCATGAGGGGTGTGAAGCCATCT
GGTCCTCGAACATTGACATCCATGCAGTCAGCATCCACCTCCCCCTGAGGCGGTGTTGGGGCCATGGCAG
ACATGCGCAGGTCAGCAGCGTCCAGGTGCTGCTGGGTCCACTGTCTGTGGTCAGTCTGATCACTCAGGTC
AGGGAGAACTACTGGCTCCTCAAACCGGAACTTCTTGGTCTCCAGGTCTTCGTCTCCCCACTCGTTCTGA
TTGTCGTCCATCAGAGCACCATCTGAGGCATTCTTCAGGGGCTTGAGGCCGACTGAGTCCTCGCCGAGGG
GCTCTCTCCGCTTCTTCTTGCTGGCCTCTGACACTTTGAAACCCTCAGGGAACCAGAGCTGGCCATGCTG
CCGCCGGCGCTTGCGGGACAGCAGCACCCCACAGCCCACAAAGAACAGGAGCACGAAGGCGGCCGCTGCC
ACGTACATGAGGTGCAGCTGCGAGGGCAGCGGAGGCTCCACCGGCTCACTCTTCACGGCCTCAATCTTGT
AAGGAATATTGAGGCTGCCAAGTGACGCAAGAGCACCTAGGAAGGCAGCCACATCGGTGGCACTCTGGAA
GCACTGCGAGGATGACTGCACACATTGCCGGTTGTCGATCTCCAGGTAGACAATGGAGCCACGGATGTCC
ATGGGGTCCAGCTCCCTGCGCTGGCGCCCACCACTGGTACCAGGAAGCAGTGAAGAGGTGGCCCAACCCA
CTGTAGAGCGCTTGATTGGGTGCTTGCGCAGCTCTTCCTCGTGGCCATAGTACGGGAAGATCATCTGCTG
GCCTTGCGCATCACGCTTGAAGACCACGTTGGTGTGCAGCACGTGGCTGAGCTCCCGCAGAAAGTGGAAG
GAGTTGTTCCGTAGCTGGTCGGGTGGAAGCAGCACCACCAGCACCAGGGTGCCGGCTGCCAGCCGCTCGG
GTACATGCTCAGCACAGTCTAGGCCATCCCACTCACATTCGGCACTGTTACAGCCCTGGTCGCAGTGGCC
ATCACTGAAGTGGTCCTTGCAGTACTGGTCATACAGGGGGTTGCACTGTCCCTCGGTGAGCTGGCAGTCG
AAGCCATCAAAGAGGCAGCCGGCCGAGTTGCACTGGCTGTCACAGTGGCCGTCGCTAAAATACTTCCAGC
ACTGTAGAGACTGCGTGCAGTTCTTCCAGGGGTCATTGAAGTTGAGGGAGCAGTCGCCACCATCCCAGCC
ACATGCGTGATTATTACACTGCAGGTTGCAGACCTTATTGCCTGCATCCACCTGGCACTCAGGCAGCTCA
CAGGCCTCCTCAATCTGCGGTGGGGGAATGTCGCGCCCAGCGCCACCTGTGAAGCTGTAGTCCAGGATGT
GGCACAGTAGCCCGTTGAATTTGGCAGGGCATAGACAGCGGTAGAAAGGGTTCTCGGATGTGGGCTCACA
GGTGCCCTGATTGTAGCAGGGGTTGCTACCCACACAGGGGCTGCTGGCTGGGAACTGGCACTCAGGGCCG
GTGAAGGATCCCAGGCATAGGCAGGTGGGACTACGTGGGCCCGAGATGCATGTACCACCGTTGAGGCAGC
GTAAGCTGCCACAAGTGCGGGCATCATTCTCACATGTGGCACCCTCGAAGCCCGCAGGGCACCTACAGAT
GAATCCACGGGCGGTGTTGGAGGCCACGGCACAGACACCCCCATTCTTGCAAGGTTTGCCCCTGCAGCCA
TTGATGACTGACTCACAGCGGCGTCCAGTGTGGCCAGCCCGGCACTCGCAGTGGAAGTCATTAACACGCT
GCACACAGTTCTGGGTGCCACGTGGGTCACAGGGGTTGGAGAGACATTCATTGACATCACCCTCACACCG
CTCCCCGACGAAGCCTGGTGGGCAGGTGCAGGTATAGCCACCCACCTGGTCCACACAGGTGCCATTGTTG
AAGCACTTGGGGCTTCGGGAGGCAGGGTCAAGGGGGGGATGGCAGTCATCAACATTGATCTCACAGTGTA
CACCCTGTGTCCCCCGGGGGCAGGAACACTTGTAGGAGTTGGTCAGATCAATGCAGGTACCCCCATTCTG
GCAGGGCTGGGACAGGCACTCGTTGATCTCCTCTGAGCAGTTAGACCCATGGTAGCCAGCCACACACTTG
CAGGAAAAGCCGCCGAGATAGTCAGTGCAGGTAGCTCCATTCTGGCAGGGGTTAGGTGAGCACTCGTCCA
CCTCGTCCTCACAGTAGCTGCCCGTGTAGCCTGCCTGGCAGTGGCAGTAATGTTTATCTCCCTCATCCAC
ACAGAGCCCTCCATGCTGGCACAGGAGAGTGACGTCAATGCCTCGCTTCTGTGCAGCCACCTCACAGGAC
ACACTGAGCACGTCGCAGTTGACGCCAGTCCAGCCGCTGCGGCACTCACAGTGGTACTGCGTGTTGGTCT
GCCAGCACCTGCCACCATTCTTGCAGGGAGCCGAGTCGCACCAGCGCACAAGGTTCTGGCAGTTGAGACC
AGTGTAGCCCTGTGGGCAGGTACACTTATAAGTACCATAGCTGTCTTGGCAGGTACCACCGTGCAGACAG
GGCCGTGAATCACACTCATTGACATCATACTGACAGTAGCTGCCCGTGAAGCCAGGTGGACACAGACAGG
TGAAGGAGTTGATACCATCCACACAGGTACCACCATTGAAGCAGGAGCTCTCAGTACAGTCAGGTGTGTT
GTTCTCGCAGTGGATGCCATTGAAGCCCACGGGGCAGGTACATGTGTAGCTGTCCACACAGTCAGTGCAA
TTGGCACCATTTTGGCAGGGATTGCTGGCACATTCATTGATGTCCTCCTCACAGAAGGCACCCTGGAAGC
CGGGCAGGCAGTCGCAGAAGGCTGTGTTGATGCCATCGGTGCAGGAACCCCCATTGTGACACGGGTTGGG
GCGGCAGTCATCGATGTCACTCTCACAGTTGCGACCTGTATAGCCGGCCTGGCAGAGGCAGCGGTAGCTG
CCATTGGTGTTCTGGCAGGAGGCCCCATGGCGACATGGGCTTTTCACACACTCATTGATGTCAACCTCGC
AGGTTTGACCTTGCCAGCCTGTGGGACAGACACAGGAAAAACTCTCATAGTCTTCAGACTCCTTGCATAC
CCCGCTGTTTTTGCAGGGGCTGGTAGCACATGGGGCCAACACCACCTCACACGTGGCTCCTGTATATGGC
AGAGGACAGTTGCACTTGTATCCAGCGACATCATCAATGCAGGTCCCCTGGTTCAGGCAGGGGTTGGAGG
CACATTCGTTGATGTTGGTCTGGCAATTAGGGCCACTGAAGCCTTCTCGGCAGGTGCATACGTAGCCACT
GGTCATGTCCTTGCAGGTGCCACCGTTGACACAAGGGTTGGACTCACACTCGTTGTTGTTGATGTCACAG
TTTGTTCCACTCCACCCAGGGGCACAGTCACACTTGTACCCATTGAGGCCATCCCGGCAAGCTCCGTGGA
TGCAGGGGTTACTGTTGCACTCGTTGACCTCGGACAGGCACGTGGGGTCATGGTAGCCCTCGGGGCAGCG
GCAAGTGAAGCCCGCGATGCCATCCTCACAAGTGCCCCCGTTGTGGCAGGGGCTGCCCGCACATTCGTCA
ATGTTGACGTTACACATGCTTCCTGTGTAGCCTGGTTCACAGGCACATTCGTAGCCATCAATCTTGTCCA
GACAGGTGCCAGAGTCACAGGGGTTGCTGGCGCAGTCATCCAGGTTGATCTCACAGTTGGGCCCTGTGGT
TCCCTTGAGGCATAAGCAGAGGTAGGAGTTGTCACGGTCCTGGCAGGTGCCCCCATGGCGGCACGGTTGG
CTGTGGCACTCATTGATGTTGGTCTCACAGTGATGGCCTGTGTAGCCTGGCTGGCACAGGCAGGTAAAGG
TGGCCACACCATCCTTACAGGAACCATAGTGGCAGGGGTCAGGGTCACACTCGTCAATGTCCACTTCGCA
GTGGGTCCCTGTGTAACCTTCTGTACACACGCAGGTATAGGTGTTGGGCCCATCCAGGCACTTGGCACCG
TTCTTGCATGGTGTGCTGGCACACTCATCCACATCATACTGGCACAGGTGCCCGTTGAAGCCTTTGGGGC
ACTGACATTGGAACTCATTGATCTTGTCCATGCAGTGGCCATTGTGCAGACAGGGGCTGCTGGCGCACTC
ATCCGTGTTGATTTCACAGTATACACCTTCATAACCTGGCATACATATGCATTGGAACTCCCCAATCTGG
TCCAGGCAAGTGGCATCATTCTGACATGGGTTGGAGATGCACTCATTAACATCAATCTCACAGCGGGGTC
CCGTGTAGCCCTGTAGACACTGGCACTCAAAAGAACCCAGTGTGTTGAGGCATTTGCCTGCGTGCTCACA
AGGGTTGGCACCCAGAGCACACTCATCCACGTCCTGGCTGCAGGCTGGCCCTGTGTACCCCGAGGGGCAG
GTGCAGATGGCTTTGCCGTTGACAGGGTTGGTGTCACAGTTGGAGCCCTCGTTGCAGGGGTTGCTGATGC
ACGCATCGTTGAGGTGGCACAGCAGACCTGTGCGCCCATGCGGACATTCGCAGTAGAAGGAAGCCACACG
GTCGTGGCAAGTGGCACCCTGGAAACAGGCGGCACTGGCACAGTCATCAATGTTCTCACTGCAGTCCTCG
CCAGTCCACCCATTGACACACACACAGTTGTAGCCGCCGTGTGTGTTGTGGCAGGTTCCGCCATTCTGGC
AGGCATTGGGCATGAGCTGACATTCGTCCACATCCTCTGTACAGTACTGACCCGTCCACTCCGGTGGGCA
GCGGCAATTGTAGGTATTCACGCCGTCCACACAGGCACCCCCATTCTTGCAGTTGTTTCCTGGACAGTCA
TCCACATTTTCTTCACAGTTCTGTCCAGCAAAACCTGGCAAGCAGGCACACTCGTGGGTGGTGTCCCCTG
TAGGACGGCAGGTGCCTCCATTCTGGCAGGGTGAGGGGCTGCAGGGCACATAGGGCAGTTCACAGTGGGG
ACCAGTATGGGTGGCACGGCAGGCACAGCGATAGGAGCCGATCTCATTGTGGCAGGTGCCTCCATGGCGG
CACAGCCCAGGGTTCTGGCTGCACTCATTAACATCTTGCCTGCAGGTGGGGCCATGGAAGCCAGGCGGGC
AGCGACAGATGTATGAAGACTCAAAGGGCAGGCACTGGCCACCATTGGCACAGGGGTTGGAGGCACAGGG
GTCAGCCTGCTGACATGATTTTCCTGACCACCCTGGTGGGCAGCGGCACTTGTACTCTGTGAGAGTGAGC
AGGTCACAGGTGCCCCCATTGCGGCAGGGGTTGGCCAGGCAGGCGTTGTCCAGAGGTGTCAGGCAGAGGG
GCCCAGAGAAACCCAGGGGACAGCTGCAGGCATAATCCACAGTGCCACCATGGTCCACAACGTGGCACGT
TCCAGCATTCTTACACGGTGTGCTGAGGCAAGGATTGGAGTCCTGGCATCGTTGGCCCACAAAGGCTCCG
CTGCAGACACAGGCTTCAGTGCCGCTGGCCACTTCGCACCTACCTCCATTCAGGCAGGTCCCACTTGGCT
GGGAGCATCTCAAGCCTCTTGCGGCGAGCGCGGGCAGCAGCGTTAGGCAGAGCAAGGGCGTCAGGAGCCG
TGGCATGCCTGCTCGCCAGCTGCCCGCAGCCCGGGCGGCGGCCTCTTGGGGTGGCCGGCGGGGATCGGAC
GTTGACGCACACCACCGGAGCCCAGCGCCGCCCACCCGGAATTCGAATCGATGGGATCCTGCAAAAAGAA
CAAGTAGCTTGTATTCTATAGTGTCACCTAAATCAAGCTTGCTCCGA
