>Addgene plasmid #41728 | pCS2 Notch1 Full Length-6MT | addgene partial sequence | sequence record 56713 | EBV-rev 5'-GTGGTTTGTCCAAACTCATC-3'
GTCTGGATCTACGTAATACGACTCACTATAGTTCTAGAGGCTCGAGAGGCCTTGAATTCAAGTCCTCTTC
AGAAATGAGCTTTTGCTCCATGGTGAGGTCGCCCAAGCTCTCCATTTCATTCAAGTCCTCTTCAGAAATG
AGCTTTTGCTCCATTTCATTCAAGTCCTCTTCAGAAATGAGCTTTTGCTCCATTTCATTCAAGTCCTCTT
CAGAAATGAGCTTTTGCTCCATTTCATTCAAGTCCTCTTCAGAAATGAGCTTTTGCTCCATTTCATTCAA
GTCCTCTTCAGAAATGAGCTTTTGCTCCATAGCTTTAAATCGATACCGTCGACCTCGATGACGCGTCATC
GAGCTGTCCAACAGGCAGCCCTTGCCATCCTGGGACTTCTTCCTCCGTGCCTTGAGGTCCTTAGCTTCCT
TGCTACCACAAGCCAGCCCTTTGGTGCTGGGCTTGCGGGCCTTCTTGCCCTGTGTGGCAGACTTGAGATT
GCCCAGGTAGCCATTGGGCGAGCAGAGTGTGGGAGACAGAGTGGGTGTGCCACCCAGGGCAGTGCCATGC
AGCTGTGGGCTGCGCACCAGGTTGTACTCATCCAAAAGCCGCACGATATCGTGGTGCATACGCTCCTGTG
CGATGTCCCGCGGCAATCGGTCCATGTGATCCGTGATGTCCCGGTTGGCAAAGTGGTCCAGCAACACTTT
GGCAGTCTCATAGCTGCCCTCACGGGCGGCCAGGAACAGGGGAGTCTCCTCCTTGTTGTTCTGCATGTCC
TTGTTGGCTCCGTTCTTCAGGAGCACAACAGCAGCATCCACATTGTTCACCGCGGCCGCCCAATGCAAAG
CCGACTTGCCTAGGTCATCCACGGCATTGACGTCAGCA
