>Addgene plasmid #41728 | pCS2 Notch1 Full Length-6MT | addgene partial sequence | sequence record 56714 | Sp6 5'-ATTTAGGTGACACTATAG-3'
TTTTGCAGGATCCCATCGATTCGAATTCCGGGTGGGCGGCGCTGGGCTCCGGTGGTGTGCGTCAACGTCC
GATCCCCGCCGGCCACCCCAAGAGGCCGCCGCCCGGGCTGCGGGCAGCTGGCGAGCAGGCATGCCACGGC
TCCTGACGCCCTTGCTCTGCCTAACGCTGCTGCCCGCGCTCGCCGCAAGAGGCTTGAGATGCTCCCAGCC
AAGTGGGACCTGCCTGAATGGAGGTAGGTGCGAAGTGGCCAGCGGCACTGAAGCCTGTGTCTGCAGCGGA
GCCTTTGTGGGCCAACGATGCCAGGACTCCAATCCTTGCCTCAGCACACCGTGTAAGAATGCTGGAACGT
GCCACGTTGTGGACCATGGTGGCACTGTGGATTATGCCTGCAGCTGTCCCCTGGGTTTCTCTGGGCCCCT
CTGCCTGACACCTCTGGACAACGCCTGCCTGGCCAACCCCTGCCGCAATGGGGGCACCTGTGACCTGCTC
ACTCTCACAGAGTACAAGTGCCGCTGCCCACCAGGGTGGTCAGGAAAATCATGTCAGCAGGCTGACCCCT
GTGCCTCCAACCCCTGTGCCAATGGTGGCCAGTGCCTGCCCTTTGAGTCTTCATACATCTGTCGCTGCCC
GCCTGGCTTCCATGGCCCCACCTGCAGGCAAGATGTTAATGAGTGCAGCCAGAACCCTGGGCTGTGCCGC
CATGGAGGCACCTGCCACAATGAGATCGGCTCCTATCGCTGTGCCTGCCGTGCCACCCATACTGGTCCCC
ACTGTGAACTGCCCTATGTGCCCTGCAGCCCCTCACCCTGCCAGAATGGAGGCACCTGCCGTCCTACAGG
GGACACCACCCACGAGTGTGCCTGCTTGCCAGGTTTTGCTGGACAGAACTGTGAAGAAA
